Addgene plasmid #14050: pCMV5B ActR-IB
Depositing lab: Joan Massague. Depositing organization: Memorial Sloan-Kettering Cancer Center. Publication: Activation of signalling by the activin receptor complex. Attisano L, Wrana JL, Montalvo E, Massague J. Mol Cell Biol. 1996 Mar . 16(3):1066-73. PubMed 8622651.
Backbone
  Vector backbone: pCMV5B
  Backbone size w/o insert (bp): 4700
  Vector type: Mammalian Expression
Growth in bacteria
  Bacterial resistance: Ampicillin, 100 μg/mL
  Growth temperature: 37°C
  Growth strain: DH5alpha
  Copy number: High Copy
Gene/Insert
  Gene/Insert name: ActR-IB (alt name: Activin receptor, type I B)
  Species: H. sapiens (human)
  Insert size (bp): 1500
  GenBank ID: U14722
  Entrez Gene: ACVR1B (a.k.a. ACTRIB, ACVRLK4, ALK4, SKR2)
  Cloning method: Restriction Enzyme; 5′ cloning site ClaI (not destroyed); 3′ cloning site XbaI (not destroyed)
  Sequencing primers: 5′ CMV Forward
Terms and licenses: Academic/Nonprofit Terms; Industry Terms: Not Available to Industry
Depositor comments: pCMV5B is the same as pCMV5 except that EcoRI and BglII sites are removed from the polylinker. See author's map for more information.
How to cite: pCMV5B ActR-IB was a gift from Joan Massague (Addgene plasmid # 14050 ; http://n2t.net/addgene:14050 ; RRID:Addgene_14050)
