[The description below was written by a language model from this plasmid's Addgene catalogue record.]
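Description:
pCMV5B ActR-IB is a mammalian expression plasmid carrying the human activin receptor type IB coding sequence (ACVR1B, also known as ALK4, ACVRLK4 or SKR2). The roughly 1.5 kb insert was placed into the approximately 4.7 kb pCMV5B backbone by restriction cloning between ClaI at the 5′ end and XbaI at the 3′ end, and both sites remain intact, so the insert can be excised or exchanged. According to the depositor, pCMV5B is identical to pCMV5 except that the EcoRI and BglII sites have been removed from the polylinker. The plasmid is maintained in E. coli as a high-copy replicon under ampicillin selection. The record does not list the bacterial origin, polyadenylation signal or any mammalian selection marker. It does not explicitly name the promoter either, although the vector name and the CMV Forward sequencing primer indicate that expression is driven by the cytomegalovirus immediate-early promoter, which gives strong constitutive transcription in transfected mammalian cells.

No epitope tag, reporter, fusion partner or mutation is recorded, so the record gives no indication that the receptor is anything other than unmodified. ActR-IB is a type I transmembrane serine/threonine kinase receptor of the TGF-β superfamily that partners with type II activin receptors to transduce activin signals. The associated publication concerns activation of signalling by the activin receptor complex. This fits use of the plasmid for expressing the receptor by transfection, for example to study receptor complex formation, phosphorylation and downstream activin responses. No feature table accompanies the entry, so element positions and the backbone's finer details cannot be confirmed here. The depositor refers to an author's map for further information.
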