>Addgene plasmid #14050 | pCMV5B ActR-IB | addgene partial sequence | sequence record 21504 | CMV-F 5'-CGCAAATGGGCGGTAGGCGTG-3'
GCAGAGCTCGTTTAGTGACCGTCAGAATTGATCTGGTACCACGCGTATCGATACCATGGCGGAGTCGGCC
GGAGCCTCCTCCTTCTTCCCCCTTGTTGTCCTCCTGCTCGCCGGCAGCGGCGGGTCCGGGCCCCGGGGGG
TCCAGGCTCTGCTGTGTGCGTGCACCAGCTGCCTCCAGGCCAACTACACGTGTGAGACAGATGGGGCCTG
CATGGTTTCCATTTTCAATCTGGATGGGATGGAGCACCATGTGCGCACCTGCATCCCCAAAGTGGAGCTG
GTCCCTGCCGGGAAGCCCTTCTACTGCCTGAGCTCGGAGGACCTGCGCAACACCCACTGCTGCTACACTG
ACTACTGCAACAGGATCGACTTGAGGGTGCCCAGTGGTCACCTCAAGGAGCCTGAGCACCCGTCCATGTG
GGGCCCGGTGGAGCTGGTAGGCATCATCGCCGGCCCGGTGTTCCTCCTGTTCCTCATCATCATCATTGTT
TTCCTTGTCATTAACTATCATCAGCGTGTCTATCACAACCGCCAGAGACTGGACATGGAAGATCCCTCAT
GTGAGATGTGTCTCTCCAAAGACAAGACGCTCCAGGATCTTGTCTACGATCTCTCCACCTCAGGGTCTGG
CTCAGGGTTACCCCTCTTTGTCCAGCGCACAGTGGCCCGAACCATCGTTTTACAAGAGATTATTGGCAAG
GGTCGGTTTGGGGAAGTATGGCGGGGCCGCTGGAGGGGTGGTGATGTGGCTGTGAAGATCTTCTCTTCTC
GT
